Addgene plasmid #226892: pAM248
Purpose: 6xHis-PSP-GS-PANN(75-150)-(5aaGS)-Msp1(36-362)_W166A/Y167A
Depositing lab: Andreas Martin. Depositing organization: University of California, Berkeley. Publication: The AAA+ ATPase Msp1 is a processive protein translocase with robust unfoldase activity. Castanzo DT, LaFrance B, Martin A. Proc Natl Acad Sci U S A. 2020 Jun 30;117(26):14970-14977. doi: 10.1073/pnas.1920109117. Epub 2020 Jun 15. PubMed 32541053.
Backbone
  Vector backbone: pET-DUET
  Vector type: Bacterial Expression
Growth in bacteria
  Bacterial resistance: Ampicillin, 100 μg/mL
  Growth temperature: 37°C
  Growth strain: DH5alpha
  Copy number: High Copy
Gene/Insert
  Gene/Insert name: msp1
  Species: S. cerevisiae (budding yeast)
  Mutation: W166A/Y167A
  Entrez Gene: MSP1 (a.k.a. YGR028W, YTA4)
  Promoter: T7
  Tag / fusion protein: His-Precission-PANN (N terminal on insert)
  Cloning method: Unknown
  Sequencing primers: 5′ T7
Terms and licenses: Academic/Nonprofit Terms; Industry Terms: Not Available to Industry
How to cite: pAM248 was a gift from Andreas Martin (Addgene plasmid # 226892 ; http://n2t.net/addgene:226892 ; RRID:Addgene_226892)
