[The description below was written by a language model from this plasmid's Addgene catalogue record and pLannotate feature annotations shown in this document.]
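Description:
pAM248 is a bacterial expression plasmid built on the pET-DUET backbone (6,650 nt in the sequenced record) for producing a mutant, soluble form of the Saccharomyces cerevisiae AAA+ ATPase Msp1 (also known as YTA4) in E. coli. It is maintained through a ColE1/pMB1-type origin accompanied by the pBR322 bom region and a rop gene, and is selected with ampicillin via the β-lactamase gene. The catalogue lists it as high copy, although rop normally acts to hold copy number down. An f1 origin is also present, and short tetracycline-resistance fragments in the annotation are backbone remnants rather than functional markers.

The insert sits in the first of the two Duet expression cassettes, downstream of a T7 promoter, lac operator and T7 gene 10 ribosome binding site. The plasmid-borne lacI gene keeps this promoter repressed until IPTG induction in a host supplying T7 RNA polymerase. According to the record, the encoded fusion runs, from the N terminus, 6xHis tag, PreScission protease cleavage site, a GS linker, residues 75–150 of PANN, a five-residue GS linker, and Msp1 residues 36–362 carrying the W166A/Y167A substitutions. The feature table annotates only the Msp1 fragment; the stretch between the RBS and Msp1 is unannotated and presumably encodes the tag and PANN portion. The record does not explain the role of the PANN segment or the functional effect of the mutations. The second T7 promoter/lac operator cassette, with its S-tag fragment and T7 terminator, appears to carry no insert. The construct is suited to His-tag affinity purification of the Msp1 variant, and it is associated with work characterising Msp1 as a processive protein translocase with unfoldase activity.
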