Features (pLannotate 1.2.2; 21 found; start..end, strand, type, name):
    416..555     -  misc_feature   bom: basis of mobility region from pBR322
    657..848     -  CDS            rop: Rop protein, which maintains plasmids at low copy number; rop
    865..1245    +  CDS            YPB1_ECOLX: Protein predicted: Swiss-Prot protein existence level 4. From Escherichia coli.
   1307..1371    -  CDS            TcR (fragment): tetracycline efflux protein; tet; confers resistance to tetracycline
   1386..1407    -  protein_bind   CAP binding site: CAP binding activates transcription in the presence of cAMP. E. coli catabolite activator protein
   1420..2502    -  CDS            lacI: lac repressor; lacI; The lac repressor binds to the lac operator to inhibit transcription in E. coli. This inhibition can be relieved by adding lactose or isopropyl-β-D-thiogalactopyranoside (IPTG).
   2503..2580    -  promoter       lacI promoter: lacI
   2588..2867    -  CDS            TcR (fragment): tetracycline efflux protein; tet; confers resistance to tetracycline
   2893..2911    +  promoter       T7 promoter: promoter for bacteriophage T7 RNA polymerase
   2912..2936    +  protein_bind   lac operator: The lac repressor binds to the lac operator to inhibit transcription in E. coli. This inhibition can be relieved by adding lactose or isopropyl-β-D-thiogalactopyranoside (IPTG). lac repressor encoded by lacI
   2951..2973    +  RBS            RBS: efficient ribosome binding site from bacteriophage T7 gene 10 (Olins and Rangwala, 1989)
   3301..4281    +  CDS            MSP1 (fragment): MSP1_YEAST - Also known as YTA4 From Saccharomyces cerevisiae (strain ATCC 204508 / S288c) (Baker's yeast).
   4356..4374    +  promoter       T7 promoter: promoter for bacteriophage T7 RNA polymerase
   4375..4399    +  protein_bind   lac operator: The lac repressor binds to the lac operator to inhibit transcription in E. coli. This inhibition can be relieved by adding lactose or isopropyl-β-D-thiogalactopyranoside (IPTG). lac repressor encoded by lacI
   4508..4549    +  CDS            S-Tag (fragment): affinity and epitope tag derived from pancreatic ribonuclease A
   4579..4596    +  CDS            SET1 (fragment): solubility-enhancement tag derived from T7 phage gene 10B
   4604..4651    +  terminator     T7 terminator: transcription terminator for bacteriophage T7 RNA polymerase
   4688..5143    +  rep_origin     f1 ori (sequence partly withheld): f1 bacteriophage origin of replication; arrow indicates direction of (+) strand synthesis
   5258..6118    -  CDS            AmpR: β-lactamase; bla; confers resistance to ampicillin, carbenicillin, and related antibiotics
   6119..6211    -  promoter       AmpR promoter: bla
   6292..230     +  rep_origin     ori (across the origin): high-copy-number ColE1/pMB1/pBR322/pUC origin of replication
>Addgene plasmid #226892 | pAM248 | addgene full sequence | sequence record 454219 | Addgene NGS Result
CCTACACCGAACTGAGATACCTACAGCGTGAGCTATGAGAAAGCGCCACGCTTCCCGAAGGGAGAAAGGC
GGACAGGTATCCGGTAAGCGGCAGGGTCGGAACAGGAGAGCGCACGAGGGAGCTTCCAGGGGGAAACGCC
TGGTATCTTTATAGTCCTGTCGGGTTTCGCCACCTCTGACTTGAGCGTCGATTTTTGTGATGCTCGTCAG
GGGGGCGGAGCCTATGGAAAAACGCCAGCAACGCGGCCTTTTTACGGTTCCTGGCCTTTTGCTGGCCTTT
TGCTCACATGTTCTTTCCTGCGTTATCCCCTGATTCTGTGGATAACCGTATTACCGCCTTTGAGTGAGCT
GATACCGCTCGCCGCAGCCGAACGACCGAGCGCAGCGAGTCAGTGAGCGAGGAAGCGGAAGAGCGCCTGA
TGCGGTATTTTCTCCTTACGCATCTGTGCGGTATTTCACACCGCAATGGTGCACTCTCAGTACAATCTGC
TCTGATGCCGCATAGTTAAGCCAGTATACACTCCGCTATCGCTACGTGACTGGGTCATGGCTGCGCCCCG
ACACCCGCCAACACCCGCTGACGCGCCCTGACGGGCTTGTCTGCTCCCGGCATCCGCTTACAGACAAGCT
GTGACCGTCTCCGGGAGCTGCATGTGTCAGAGGTTTTCACCGTCATCACCGAAACGCGCGAGGCAGCTGC
GGTAAAGCTCATCAGCGTGGTCGTGAAGCGATTCACAGATGTCTGCCTGTTCATCCGCGTCCAGCTCGTT
GAGTTTCTCCAGAAGCGTTAATGTCTGGCTTCTGATAAAGCGGGCCATGTTAAGGGCGGTTTTTTCCTGT
TTGGTCACTGATGCCTCCGTGTAAGGGGGATTTCTGTTCATGGGGGTAATGATACCGATGAAACGAGAGA
GGATGCTCACGATACGGGTTACTGATGATGAACATGCCCGGTTACTGGAACGTTGTGAGGGTAAACAACT
GGCGGTATGGATGCGGCGGGACCAGAGAAAAATCACTCAGGGTCAATGCCAGCGCTTCGTTAATACAGAT
GTAGGTGTTCCACAGGGTAGCCAGCAGCATCCTGCGATGCAGATCCGGAACATAATGGTGCAGGGCGCTG
ACTTCCGCGTTTCCAGACTTTACGAAACACGGAAACCGAAGACCATTCATGTTGTTGCTCAGGTCGCAGA
CGTTTTGCAGCAGCAGTCGCTTCACGTTCGCTCGCGTATCGGTGATTCATTCTGCTAACCAGTAAGGCAA
CCCCGCCAGCCTAGCCGGGTCCTCAACGACAGGAGCACGATCATGCTAGTCATGCCCCGCGCCCACCGGA
AGGAGCTGACTGGGTTGAAGGCTCTCAAGGGCATCGGTCGAGATCCCGGTGCCTAATGAGTGAGCTAACT
TACATTAATTGCGTTGCGCTCACTGCCCGCTTTCCAGTCGGGAAACCTGTCGTGCCAGCTGCATTAATGA
ATCGGCCAACGCGCGGGGAGAGGCGGTTTGCGTATTGGGCGCCAGGGTGGTTTTTCTTTTCACCAGTGAG
ACGGGCAACAGCTGATTGCCCTTCACCGCCTGGCCCTGAGAGAGTTGCAGCAAGCGGTCCACGCTGGTTT
GCCCCAGCAGGCGAAAATCCTGTTTGATGGTGGTTAACGGCGGGATATAACATGAGCTGTCTTCGGTATC
GTCGTATCCCACTACCGAGATGTCCGCACCAACGCGCAGCCCGGACTCGGTAATGGCGCGCATTGCGCCC
AGCGCCATCTGATCGTTGGCAACCAGCATCGCAGTGGGAACGATGCCCTCATTCAGCATTTGCATGGTTT
GTTGAAAACCGGACATGGCACTCCAGTCGCCTTCCCGTTCCGCTATCGGCTGAATTTGATTGCGAGTGAG
ATATTTATGCCAGCCAGCCAGACGCAGACGCGCCGAGACAGAACTTAATGGGCCCGCTAACAGCGCGATT
TGCTGGTGACCCAATGCGACCAGATGCTCCACGCCCAGTCGCGTACCGTCTTCATGGGAGAAAATAATAC
TGTTGATGGGTGTCTGGTCAGAGACATCAAGAAATAACGCCGGAACATTAGTGCAGGCAGCTTCCACAGC
AATGGCATCCTGGTCATCCAGCGGATAGTTAATGATCAGCCCACTGACGCGTTGCGCGAGAAGATTGTGC
ACCGCCGCTTTACAGGCTTCGACGCCGCTTCGTTCTACCATCGACACCACCACGCTGGCACCCAGTTGAT
CGGCGCGAGATTTAATCGCCGCGACAATTTGCGACGGCGCGTGCAGGGCCAGACTGGAGGTGGCAACGCC
AATCAGCAACGACTGTTTGCCCGCCAGTTGTTGTGCCACGCGGTTGGGAATGTAATTCAGCTCCGCCATC
GCCGCTTCCACTTTTTCCCGCGTTTTCGCAGAAACGTGGCTGGCCTGGTTCACCACGCGGGAAACGGTCT
GATAAGAGACACCGGCATACTCTGCGACATCGTATAACGTTACTGGTTTCACATTCACCACCCTGAATTG
ACTCTCTTCCGGGCGCTATCATGCCATACCGCGAAAGGTTTTGCGCCATTCGATGGTGTCCGGGATCTCG
ACGCTCTCCCTTATGCGACTCCTGCATTAGGAAGCAGCCCAGTAGTAGGTTGAGGCCGTTGAGCACCGCC
GCCGCAAGGAATGGTGCATGCAAGGAGATGGCGCCCAACAGTCCCCCGGCCACGGGGCCTGCCACCATAC
CCACGCCGAAACAAGCGCTCATGAGCCCGAAGTGGCGAGCCCGATCTTCCCCATCGGTGATGTCGGCGAT
ATAGGCGCCAGCAACCGCACCTGTGGCGCCGGTGATGCCGGCCACGATGCGTCCGGCGTAGAGGATCGAG
ATCGATCTCGATCCCGCGAAATTAATACGACTCACTATAGGGGAATTGTGAGCGGATAACAATTCCCCTC
TAGAAATAATTTTGTTTAACTTTAAGAAGGAGATATACCATGGGCAGCAGCCATCACCATCATCACCACA
GCCAGGATCCGCTGGAAGTTCTGTTTCAAGGCCCGGGTAGCAAGGAAAATGAGATTCTGCGCCGTGAGCT
GGACCGTATGCGTGTGCCGCCGCTGATTGTTGGTACCGTGGTTGATAAAGTGGGCGAGCGTAAGGTGGTT
GTGAAAAGCAGCACCGGTCCGAGCTTCCTGGTTAACGTGAGCCACTTTGTTAACCCGGATGATCTGGCGC
CGGGCAAGCGTGTGTGCCTGAACCAGCAAACCCTGACCGTTGTGGACGTTCTGCCGGAACTGGAAGGTAG
CGGCAGCGGTAGCGGTCCGCTGAGCGGTAAAAGCCGTGAAAGCAAGGCGAAACAGAGCCTGCAATGGGAG
AAGCTGGTTAAACGTAGCCCGGCGCTGGCGGAAGTGACCCTGGATGCGTACGAACGTACCATCCTGAGCA
GCATTGTGACCCCGGACGAGATCAACATTACCTTCCAGGACATCGGTGGTCTGGACCCGCTGATTAGCGA
CCTGCACGAAAGCGTTATCTACCCGCTGATGATGCCGGAAGTGTATAGCAACAGCCCGCTGCTGCAAGCG
CCGAGCGGTGTTCTGCTGTACGGTCCGCCGGGTTGCGGCAAAACCATGCTGGCGAAGGCGCTGGCGAAAG
AAAGCGGTGCGAACTTCATCAGCATTCGTATGAGCAGCATCATGGATAAGGCGGCGGGCGAGAGCAACAA
AATTGTGGACGCGATGTTTAGCCTGGCGAACAAGCTGCAGCCGTGCATCATTTTCATCGACGAGATTGAT
AGCTTTCTGCGTGAACGTAGCAGCACCGATCACGAGGTTACCGCGACCCTGAAAGCGGAATTTATGACCC
TGTGGGACGGTCTGCTGAACAACGGCCGTGTGATGATCATTGGTGCGACCAACCGTATCAACGATATTGA
CGATGCGTTCCTGCGTCGTCTGCCGAAGCGTTTTCTGGTTAGCCTGCCGGGCAGCGATCAGCGTTACAAA
ATCCTGAGCGTGCTGCTGAAGGACACCAAACTGGACGAGGATGAATTCGATCTGCAACTGATTGCGGACA
ACACCAAGGGTTTTAGCGGCAGCGATCTGAAAGAACTGTGCCGTGAAGCGGCGCTGGATGCGGCGAAGGA
GTATATCAAGCAGAAACGTCAACTGATCGACAGCGGTACCATTGACGTTAACGATACCAGCAGCCTGAAA
ATTCGTCCGCTGAAGACCAAAGATTTCACCAAAAAACTGCGTATGGATGCGACCAGCACCCTGAGCAGCC
AACCGCTGGACTAAAAGCTTGCGGCCGCATAATGCTTAAGTCGAACAGAAAGTAATCGTATTGTACACGG
CCGCATAATCGAAATTAATACGACTCACTATAGGGGAATTGTGAGCGGATAACAATTCCCCATCTTAGTA
TATTAGTTAAGTATAAGAAGGAGATATACATATGGCAGATCTCAATTGGATATCGGCCGGCCACGCGATC
GCTGACGTCGGTACCCTCGAGTCTGGTAAAGAAACCGCTGCTGCGAAATTTGAACGCCAGCACATGGACT
CGTCTACTAGCGCAGCTTAATTAACCTAGGCTGCTGCCACCGCTGAGCAATAACTAGCATAACCCCTTGG
GGCCTCTAAACGGGTCTTGAGGGGTTTTTTGCTGAAAGGAGGAACTATATCCGGATTGGCGAATGGG
[124 nt withheld, positions 4688-4811]
C
[91 nt withheld, positions 4813-4903]
A
[49 nt withheld, positions 4905-4953]
CCTTTGACGTTGGAGTCCACGTTCTTT
[37 nt withheld, positions 4981-5017]
ACCCTATCTCGGTCTATTCTTTTGATTTATAAGGGATTTTGCCGATTTCGGCCTATTGGTTAAAAAATGA
GCTGATTTAACAAAAATTTAACGCGAATTTTAACAAAATATTAACGTTTACAATTTCTGGCGGCACGATG
GCATGAGATTATCAAAAAGGATCTTCACCTAGATCCTTTTAAATTAAAAATGAAGTTTTAAATCAATCTA
AAGTATATATGAGTAAACTTGGTCTGACAGTTACCAATGCTTAATCAGTGAGGCACCTATCTCAGCGATC
TGTCTATTTCGTTCATCCATAGTTGCCTGACTCCCCGTCGTGTAGATAACTACGATACGGGAGGGCTTAC
CATCTGGCCCCAGTGCTGCAATGATACCGCGAGACCCACGCTCACCGGCTCCAGATTTATCAGCAATAAA
CCAGCCAGCCGGAAGGGCCGAGCGCAGAAGTGGTCCTGCAACTTTATCCGCCTCCATCCAGTCTATTAAT
TGTTGCCGGGAAGCTAGAGTAAGTAGTTCGCCAGTTAATAGTTTGCGCAACGTTGTTGCCATTGCTACAG
GCATCGTGGTGTCACGCTCGTCGTTTGGTATGGCTTCATTCAGCTCCGGTTCCCAACGATCAAGGCGAGT
TACATGATCCCCCATGTTGTGCAAAAAAGCGGTTAGCTCCTTCGGTCCTCCGATCGTTGTCAGAAGTAAG
TTGGCCGCAGTGTTATCACTCATGGTTATGGCAGCACTGCATAATTCTCTTACTGTCATGCCATCCGTAA
GATGCTTTTCTGTGACTGGTGAGTACTCAACCAAGTCATTCTGAGAATAGTGTATGCGGCGACCGAGTTG
CTCTCGCCCGGCGTCAATACGGGATAATACCGCGCCACATAGCAGAACTTTAAAAGTGCTCATCATTGGA
AAACGTTCTTCGGGGCGAAAACTCTCAAGGATCTTACCGCTGTTGAGATCCAGTTCGATGTAACCCACTC
GTGCACCCAACTGATCTTCAGCATCTTTTACTTTCACCAGCGTTTCTGGGTGAGCAAAAACAGGAAGGCA
AAATGCCGCAAAAAAGGGAATAAGGGCGACACGGAAATGTTGAATACTCATACTCTTCCTTTTTCAATCA
TGATTGAAGCATTTATCAGGGTTATTGTCTCATGAGCGGATACATATTTGAATGTATTTAGAAAAATAAA
CAAATAGGTCATGACCAAAATCCCTTAACGTGAGTTTTCGTTCCACTGAGCGTCAGACCCCGTAGAAAAG
ATCAAAGGATCTTCTTGAGATCCTTTTTTTCTGCGCGTAATCTGCTGCTTGCAAACAAAAAAACCACCGC
TACCAGCGGTGGTTTGTTTGCCGGATCAAGAGCTACCAACTCTTTTTCCGAAGGTAACTGGCTTCAGCAG
AGCGCAGATACCAAATACTGTCCTTCTAGTGTAGCCGTAGTTAGGCCACCACTTCAAGAACTCTGTAGCA
CCGCCTACATACCTCGCTCTGCTAATCCTGTTACCAGTGGCTGCTGCCAGTGGCGATAAGTCGTGTCTTA
CCGGGTTGGACTCAAGACGATAGTTACCGGATAAGGCGCAGCGGTCGGGCTGAACGGGGGGTTCGTGCAC
ACAGCCCAGCTTGGAGCGAACGA
